Addgene plasmid #177228: bU6-sgLkb1_2nd-mU6-sgNeo1-hU6-sgNT
Purpose: Expresses Lkb1(bU6), neomycin (mU6) and non-targeting(hU6) gRNAs and Cre-recombinase
Depositing lab: Monte Winslow. Depositing organization: Stanford University.
Backbone
  Vector backbone: pLL3.3
  Vector type: Lentiviral
Growth in bacteria
  Bacterial resistance: Ampicillin, 100 μg/mL
  Growth temperature: 37°C
  Growth strain: NEB Stable
  Copy number: High Copy
Gene/Insert
  Gene/Insert name: sgLkb1_2nd/sgNeo1/sgNT1
  gRNA/shRNA sequence: AAGCTGCGCAGGATCCCCAA/TCATGGCTGATGCAATGCGG/GCGAGGTATTCGGCTCCGCG
  Species: M. musculus (mouse)
  Promoter: bU6/mU6/hU6
  Cloning method: Gibson Cloning
Terms and licenses: Academic/Nonprofit Terms; Industry Terms: Not Available to Industry
How to cite: bU6-sgLkb1_2nd-mU6-sgNeo1-hU6-sgNT was a gift from Monte Winslow (Addgene plasmid # 177228 ; http://n2t.net/addgene:177228 ; RRID:Addgene_177228)
