[The description below was written by a language model from this plasmid's Addgene catalogue record and pLannotate feature annotations shown in this document.]
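Description:
bU6-sgLkb1_2nd-mU6-sgNeo1-hU6-sgNT is an 8.7 kb lentiviral transfer plasmid built on the pLL3.3 backbone that delivers three single guide RNAs together with Cre recombinase. It is maintained in bacteria as a high-copy plasmid through a ColE1/pUC-type origin and selected with ampicillin via the β-lactamase gene. The viral portion has a CMV enhancer/promoter fused to a truncated HIV-1 5' LTR, which drives production of the genomic RNA in packaging cells. This is followed by the Ψ packaging signal with a gag fragment, the Rev response element for Rev-dependent nuclear export, and the cPPT/CTS, which aids nuclear import of the reverse-transcribed genome. A WPRE sits downstream of the payload to enhance transcript stability and expression. The vector ends in a 3' LTR region, annotated as a nef fragment followed by a truncated LTR.

The payload is an array of three RNA polymerase III cassettes, each using a different U6 promoter, an arrangement that limits repeated sequence within the lentiviral genome. Bovine U6 drives a guide against mouse Lkb1, mouse U6 drives a guide against the neomycin resistance gene, and human U6 drives a non-targeting guide. The automated annotation detects the mouse and human U6 promoters and one S. pyogenes tracrRNA scaffold fragment, but it does not label the bovine U6 promoter or the other scaffolds. Downstream, the mouse PGK promoter expresses Cre. No Cas9 gene is annotated, so editing would require Cas9 from the recipient cells. The record does not spell out the application, but the design fits transduction of mouse cells carrying loxP-controlled alleles, where Cre triggers recombination while the guides target Lkb1, with the Neo and non-targeting guides presumably acting as controls.
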