Features (pLannotate 1.2.2; 22 found; start..end, strand, type, name):
     69..249     +  LTR            5' LTR (truncated): truncated 5' long terminal repeat (LTR) from HIV-1
    311..899     -  rep_origin     ori: high-copy-number ColE1/pMB1/pBR322/pUC origin of replication
   1070..1930    -  CDS            AmpR: β-lactamase; bla; confers resistance to ampicillin, carbenicillin, and related antibiotics
   1931..2035    -  promoter       AmpR promoter: bla
   2094..2146    -  misc_feature   bom (fragment): basis of mobility region from pBR322
   2301..2680    +  enhancer       CMV enhancer: human cytomegalovirus immediate early enhancer
   2681..2880    +  promoter       CMV promoter: human cytomegalovirus (CMV) immediate early promoter
   2898..3078    +  LTR            5' LTR (truncated): truncated 5' long terminal repeat (LTR) from HIV-1
   3125..3250    +  misc_feature   HIV-1 Ψ: packaging signal of human immunodeficiency virus type 1
   3234..3572    +  CDS            HIV-1 gag (fragment): gag protein from human immunodeficiency virus 1; gag
   3747..3980    +  misc_feature   RRE: The Rev response element (RRE) of HIV-1 allows for Rev-dependent mRNA export from the nucleus to the cytoplasm.
   4357..4457    +  CDS            Rev (fragment): human immunodeficiency virus 1 (HIV-1) Rev protein; rev; enhances nuclear export of unspliced and incompletely spliced viral mRNAs
   4507..4624    +  misc_feature   cPPT/CTS: central polypurine tract and central termination sequence of HIV-1
   5035..5102    +  misc_RNA       tracrRNA (fragment): trans-activating CRISPR RNA for the Streptococcus pyogenes CRISPR/Cas9 system
   5130..5432    +  promoter       U6 promoter: RNA polymerase III promoter for mouse U6 snRNA (Das et al., 1988)
   5607..5844    +  promoter       U6 promoter: RNA polymerase III promoter for human U6 snRNA
   6017..6509    +  promoter       PGK promoter: mouse phosphoglycerate kinase 1 promoter
   6539..7569    +  CDS            Cre (fragment): site-specific recombinase Cre is a site-specific recombinase from bacteriophage P1. Recombination occurs at loxP sequences.
   7602..7625    +  misc_feature   MCS (fragment): pBluescript multiple cloning site
   7625..8213    +  misc_feature   WPRE: woodchuck hepatitis virus posttranscriptional regulatory element
   8214..8233    +  misc_feature   MCS (fragment): pBluescript multiple cloning site
   8235..62      +  CDS            nef (fragment) (across the origin): NEF_HV1LA - Experimental evidence at protein level: Swiss-Prot protein existence level 1. Extracellular Nef protein targets CD4(+) T-lymphocytes for apoptosis by interacting with CXCR4 surface receptors. From Human immunodeficiency virus type 1 group M subtype B (isolate Lai) (HIV-1).
>Addgene plasmid #177228 | bU6-sgLkb1_2nd-mU6-sgNeo1-hU6-sgNT | addgene full sequence | sequence record 351921 | Addgene NGS Result
TAGAGTGGAGGTTTGACAGCCGCCTAGCATTTCATCACATGGCCCGAGAGCTGCATCCGGACTGTACTGG
GTCTCTCTGGTTAGACCAGATCTGAGCCTGGGAGCTCTCTGGCTAACTAGGGAACCCACTGCTTAAGCCT
CAATAAAGCTTGCCTTGAGTGCTTCAAGTAGTGTGTGCCCGTCTGTTGTGTGACTCTGGTAACTAGAGAT
CCCTCAGACCCTTTTAGTCAGTGTGGAAAATCTCTAGCAGCATGTGAGCAAAAGGCCAGCAAAAGGCCAG
GAACCGTAAAAAGGCCGCGTTGCTGGCGTTTTTCCATAGGCTCCGCCCCCCTGACGAGCATCACAAAAAT
CGACGCTCAAGTCAGAGGTGGCGAAACCCGACAGGACTATAAAGATACCAGGCGTTTCCCCCTGGAAGCT
CCCTCGTGCGCTCTCCTGTTCCGACCCTGCCGCTTACCGGATACCTGTCCGCCTTTCTCCCTTCGGGAAG
CGTGGCGCTTTCTCATAGCTCACGCTGTAGGTATCTCAGTTCGGTGTAGGTCGTTCGCTCCAAGCTGGGC
TGTGTGCACGAACCCCCCGTTCAGCCCGACCGCTGCGCCTTATCCGGTAACTATCGTCTTGAGTCCAACC
CGGTAAGACACGACTTATCGCCACTGGCAGCAGCCACTGGTAACAGGATTAGCAGAGCGAGGTATGTAGG
CGGTGCTACAGAGTTCTTGAAGTGGTGGCCTAACTACGGCTACACTAGAAGAACAGTATTTGGTATCTGC
GCTCTGCTGAAGCCAGTTACCTTCGGAAAAAGAGTTGGTAGCTCTTGATCCGGCAAACAAACCACCGCTG
GTAGCGGTGGTTTTTTTGTTTGCAAGCAGCAGATTACGCGCAGAAAAAAAGGATCTCAAGAAGATCCTTT
GATCTTTTCTACGGGGTCTGACGCTCAGTGGAACGAAAACTCACGTTAAGGGATTTTGGTCATGAGATTA
TCAAAAAGGATCTTCACCTAGATCCTTTTAAATTAAAAATGAAGTTTTAAATCAATCTAAAGTATATATG
AGTAAACTTGGTCTGACAGTTACCAATGCTTAATCAGTGAGGCACCTATCTCAGCGATCTGTCTATTTCG
TTCATCCATAGTTGCCTGACTCCCCGTCGTGTAGATAACTACGATACGGGAGGGCTTACCATCTGGCCCC
AGTGCTGCAATGATACCGCGAGACCCACGCTCACCGGCTCCAGATTTATCAGCAATAAACCAGCCAGCCG
GAAGGGCCGAGCGCAGAAGTGGTCCTGCAACTTTATCCGCCTCCATCCAGTCTATTAATTGTTGCCGGGA
AGCTAGAGTAAGTAGTTCGCCAGTTAATAGTTTGCGCAACGTTGTTGCCATTGCTACAGGCATCGTGGTG
TCACGCTCGTCGTTTGGTATGGCTTCATTCAGCTCCGGTTCCCAACGATCAAGGCGAGTTACATGATCCC
CCATGTTGTGCAAAAAAGCGGTTAGCTCCTTCGGTCCTCCGATCGTTGTCAGAAGTAAGTTGGCCGCAGT
GTTATCACTCATGGTTATGGCAGCACTGCATAATTCTCTTACTGTCATGCCATCCGTAAGATGCTTTTCT
GTGACTGGTGAGTACTCAACCAAGTCATTCTGAGAATAGTGTATGCGGCGACCGAGTTGCTCTTGCCCGG
CGTCAATACGGGATAATACCGCGCCACATAGCAGAACTTTAAAAGTGCTCATCATTGGAAAACGTTCTTC
GGGGCGAAAACTCTCAAGGATCTTACCGCTGTTGAGATCCAGTTCGATGTAACCCACTCGTGCACCCAAC
TGATCTTCAGCATCTTTTACTTTCACCAGCGTTTCTGGGTGAGCAAAAACAGGAAGGCAAAATGCCGCAA
AAAAGGGAATAAGGGCGACACGGAAATGTTGAATACTCATACTCTTCCTTTTTCAATATTATTGAAGCAT
TTATCAGGGTTATTGTCTCATGAGCGGATACATATTTGAATGTATTTAGAAAAATAAACAAATAGGGGTT
CCGCGCACATTTCCCCGAAAAGTGCCACCTGACGTCGACGGATCGGGAGATCTCCCGATCCCCTATGGTG
CACTCTCAGTACAATCTGCTCTGATGCCGCATAGTTAAGCCAGTATCTGCTCCCTGCTTGTGTGTTGGAG
GTCGCTGAGTAGTGCGCGAGCAAAATTTAAGCTACAACAAGGCAAGGCTTGACCGACAATTGCATGAAGA
ATCTGCTTAGGGTTAGGCGTTTTGCGCTGCTTCGCGATGTACGGGCCAGATATACGCGTTGACATTGATT
ATTGACTAGTTATTAATAGTAATCAATTACGGGGTCATTAGTTCATAGCCCATATATGGAGTTCCGCGTT
ACATAACTTACGGTAAATGGCCCGCCTGGCTGACCGCCCAACGACCCCCGCCCATTGACGTCAATAATGA
CGTATGTTCCCATAGTAACGCCAATAGGGACTTTCCATTGACGTCAATGGGTGGAGTATTTACGGTAAAC
TGCCCACTTGGCAGTACATCAAGTGTATCATATGCCAAGTACGCCCCCTATTGACGTCAATGACGGTAAA
TGGCCCGCCTGGCATTATGCCCAGTACATGACCTTATGGGACTTTCCTACTTGGCAGTACATCTACGTAT
TAGTCATCGCTATTACCATGGTGATGCGGTTTTGGCAGTACATCAATGGGCGTGGATAGCGGTTTGACTC
ACGGGGATTTCCAAGTCTCCACCCCATTGACGTCAATGGGAGTTTGTTTTGGCACCAAAATCAACGGGAC
TTTCCAAAATGTCGTAACAACTCCGCCCCATTGACGCAAATGGGCGGTAGGCGTGTACGGTGGGAGGTCT
ATATAAGCAGCGCGTTTTGCCTGTACTGGGTCTCTCTGGTTAGACCAGATCTGAGCCTGGGAGCTCTCTG
GCTAACTAGGGAACCCACTGCTTAAGCCTCAATAAAGCTTGCCTTGAGTGCTTCAAGTAGTGTGTGCCCG
TCTGTTGTGTGACTCTGGTAACTAGAGATCCCTCAGACCCTTTTAGTCAGTGTGGAAAATCTCTAGCAGT
GGCGCCCGAACAGGGACTTGAAAGCGAAAGGGAAACCAGAGGAGCTCTCTCGACGCAGGACTCGGCTTGC
TGAAGCGCGCACGGCAAGAGGCGAGGGGCGGCGACTGGTGAGTACGCCAAAAATTTTGACTAGCGGAGGC
TAGAAGGAGAGAGATGGGTGCGAGAGCGTCAGTATTAAGCGGGGGAGAATTAGATCGCGATGGGAAAAAA
TTCGGTTAAGGCCAGGGGGAAAGAAAAAATATAAATTAAAACATATAGTATGGGCAAGCAGGGAGCTAGA
ACGATTCGCAGTTAATCCTGGCCTGTTAGAAACATCAGAAGGCTGTAGACAAATACTGGGACAGCTACAA
CCATCCCTTCAGACAGGATCAGAAGAACTTAGATCATTATATAATACAGTAGCAACCCTCTATTGTGTGC
ATCAAAGGATAGAGATAAAAGACACCAAGGAAGCTTTAGACAAGATAGAGGAAGAGCAAAACAAAAGTAA
GACCACCGCACAGCAAGCGGCCGGCCGCTGATCTTCAGACCTGGAGGAGGAGATATGAGGGACAATTGGA
GAAGTGAATTATATAAATATAAAGTAGTAAAAATTGAACCATTAGGAGTAGCACCCACCAAGGCAAAGAG
AAGAGTGGTGCAGAGAGAAAAAAGAGCAGTGGGAATAGGAGCTTTGTTCCTTGGGTTCTTGGGAGCAGCA
GGAAGCACTATGGGCGCAGCGTCAATGACGCTGACGGTACAGGCCAGACAATTATTGTCTGGTATAGTGC
AGCAGCAGAACAATTTGCTGAGGGCTATTGAGGCGCAACAGCATCTGTTGCAACTCACAGTCTGGGGCAT
CAAGCAGCTCCAGGCAAGAATCCTGGCTGTGGAAAGATACCTAAAGGATCAACAGCTCCTGGGGATTTGG
GGTTGCTCTGGAAAACTCATTTGCACCACTGCTGTGCCTTGGAATGCTAGTTGGAGTAATAAATCTCTGG
AACAGATTTGGAATCACACGACCTGGATGGAGTGGGACAGAGAAATTAACAATTACACAAGCTTAATACA
CTCCTTAATTGAAGAATCGCAAAACCAGCAAGAAAAGAATGAACAAGAATTATTGGAATTAGATAAATGG
GCAAGTTTGTGGAATTGGTTTAACATAACAAATTGGCTGTGGTATATAAAATTATTCATAATGATAGTAG
GAGGCTTGGTAGGTTTAAGAATAGTTTTTGCTGTACTTTCTATAGTGAATAGAGTTAGGCAGGGATATTC
ACCATTATCGTTTCAGACCCACCTCCCAACCCCGAGGGGACCCGACAGGCCCGAAGGAATAGAAGAAGAA
GGTGGAGAGAGAGACAGAGACAGATCCATTCGATTAGTGAACGGATCGGCACTGCGTGCGCCAATTCTGC
AGACAAATGGCAGTATTCATCCACAATTTTAAAAGAAAAGGGGGGATTGGGGGGTACAGTGCAGGGGAAA
GAATAGTAGACATAATAGCAACAGACATACAAACTAAAGAATTACAAAAACAAATTACAAAAATTCAAAA
TTTTCGGGTTTATTACAGGGACAGCAGAGATCCAGTTTGGTTAGTACCGGGCCCGCTCTAGCCCTGCAGG
AACTGTTTAAACTGTCGTGACCGAGCTTGTCTGCCCGCGCAGTCCACTAGACAGACGCGCAGAGGTCGGG
CGGGCCTAGGGCCAATTTCCCATGGTTCCCTTCATTTGCATATATGATGTAATAAGGTTATGGAGACTAT
TAAACTTAGCCCTAATCAAACTATATGATGATAATGTGTGTGGTACAAAAGGTCATAACTTATTATATAC
TTTGAAACTTAAAAAAGGGTTACAGTTTAGTCACCATAACTGTAAAATTTTTTCTATTCTTAGCTTTATA
TAGTTCTTGAGAGGCCATGTTTATGGAAGCTGCGCAGGATCCCCAAGTTTAAGAGCTAAGCTGGAAACAG
CATAGCAAGTTTAAATAAGGCTAGTCCGTTATCAACTTGAAAAAGTGGCACCGAGTCGGTGCTTTTTTTC
CAGTCTGACTATCACGATTGATCCGACGCGCCATCTCTAGGCCCGCGCCGGCCCCCTCGCACGGACTTGT
GGGAGAAGCTCGGCTACTCCCCTGCCCCGGTTAATTTGCATATAATATTTCCTAGTAACTATAGAGGCTT
AATGTGCGATAAAAGACAGATAATCTGTTCTTTTTAATACTAGCTACATTTTACATGATAGGCTTGGATT
TCTATAAGAGATACAAATACTAAATTATTATTTTAAAAAACAGCACAAAAGGAAACTCACCCTAACTGTA
AAGTAATTGTGTGTTTTGAGACTATAAGTATCCCTTGGAGAACCACCTTGTTGGTCATGGCTGATGCAAT
GCGGGTTTGAGAGCTAAGCAGAAAGCTGCATAGCAAGTTCAAATAAGGCTAGTCCGTACACAACTTGAAA
AAGTGGCAGCCGAGTCGGGTGCTTTTTTTGCTCGAATCTACACTCAGCTATGGCGCGCCCCAAGGTCGGG
CAGGAAGAGGGCCTATTTCCCATGATTCCTTCATATTTGCATATACGATACAAGGCTGTTAGAGAGATAA
TTGGAATTAATTTGACTGTAAACACAAAGATATTAGTACAAAATACGTGACGTAGAAAGTAATAATTTCT
TGGGTAGTTTGCAGTTTTAAAATTATGTTTTAAAATGGACTATCATATGCTTACCGTAACTTGAAAGTAT
TTCGATTTCTTGGCTTTATATATCTTGTGGAAAGCCAGAAACATGGCGAGGTATTCGGCTCCGCGGTTTC
AGAGCTAAGCACAAGAGTGCATAGCAAGTTGAAATAAGGCTAGTCCGTTTACAACTTGAAAAAGTGGCAC
CCGAGTCGGGTGCTTTTTTTGTTTGGCGCGCCTATGGCTTAATTAACATGGCGGCCGCATTCTACCGGGT
AGGGGAGGCGCTTTTCCCAAGGCAGTCTGGAGCATGCGCTTTAGCAGCCCCGCTGGGCACTTGGCGCTAC
ACAAGTGGCCTCTGGCCTCGCACACATTCCACATCCACCGGTAGGCGCCAACCGGCTCCGTTCTTTGGTG
GCCCCTTCGCGCCACCTTCTACTCCTCCCCTAGTCAGGAAGTTCCCCCCCGCCCCGCAGCTCGCGTCGTG
CAGGACGTGACAAATGGAAGTAGCACGTCTCACTAGTCTCGTGCAGATGGACAGCACCGCTGAGCAATGG
AAGCGGGTAGGCCTTTGGGGCAGCGGCCAATAGCAGCTTTGCTCCTTCGCTTTCTGGGCTCAGAGGCTGG
GAAGGGGTGGGTCCGGGGGCGGGCTCAGGGGCGGGCTCAGGGGCGGGGCGGGCGCCCGAAGGTCCTCCGG
AGGCCCGGCATTCTGCACGCTTCAAAAGCGCACGTCTGCCGCGCTGTTCTCCTCTTCCTCATCTCCGGGA
CCCGGGATGCCCAAGAAGAAGAGGAAGGTGTCCAATTTACTGACCGTACACCAAAATTTGCCTGCATTAC
CGGTCGATGCAACGAGTGATGAGGTTCGCAAGAACCTGATGGACATGTTCAGGGATCGCCAGGCGTTTTC
TGAGCATACCTGGAAAATGCTTCTGTCCGTTTGCCGGTCGTGGGCGGCATGGTGCAAGTTGAATAACCGG
AAATGGTTTCCCGCAGAACCTGAAGATGTTCGCGATTATCTTCTATATCTTCAGGCGCGCGGTCTGGCAG
TAAAAACTATCCAGCAACATTTGGGCCAGCTAAACATGCTTCATCGTCGGTCCGGGCTGCCACGACCAAG
TGACAGCAATGCTGTTTCACTGGTTATGCGGCGGATCCGAAAAGAAAACGTTGATGCCGGTGAACGTGCA
AAACAGGCTCTAGCGTTCGAACGCACTGATTTCGACCAGGTTCGTTCACTCATGGAAAATAGCGATCGCT
GCCAGGATATACGTAATCTGGCATTTCTGGGGATTGCTTATAACACCCTGTTACGTATAGCCGAAATTGC
CAGGATCAGGGTTAAAGATATCTCACGTACTGACGGTGGGAGAATGTTAATCCATATTGGCAGAACGAAA
ACGCTGGTTAGCACCGCAGGTGTAGAGAAGGCACTTAGCCTGGGGGTAACTAAACTGGTCGAGCGATGGA
TTTCCGTCTCTGGTGTAGCTGATGATCCGAATAACTACCTGTTTTGCCGGGTCAGAAAAAATGGTGTTGC
CGCGCCATCTGCCACCAGCCAGCTATCAACTCGCGCCCTGGAAGGGATTTTTGAAGCAACTCATCGATTG
ATTTACGGCGCTAAGGATGACTCTGGTCAGAGATACCTGGCCTGGTCTGGACACAGTGCCCGTGTCGGAG
CCGCGCGAGATATGGCCCGCGCTGGAGTTTCAATACCGGAGATCATGCAAGCTGGTGGCTGGACCAATGT
AAATATTGTCATGAACTATATCCGTAACCTGGATAGTGAAACAGGGGCAATGGTGCGCCTGCTGGAAGAT
GGCGATTAGCCATGTTTAAGGGTTCCGGTTCCACTAGGTACAATTCGATATCAAGCTTATCGATAATCAA
CCTCTGGATTACAAAATTTGTGAAAGATTGACTGGTATTCTTAACTATGTTGCTCCTTTTACGCTATGTG
GATACGCTGCTTTAATGCCTTTGTATCATGCTATTGCTTCCCGTATGGCTTTCATTTTCTCCTCCTTGTA
TAAATCCTGGTTGCTGTCTCTTTATGAGGAGTTGTGGCCCGTTGTCAGGCAACGTGGCGTGGTGTGCACT
GTGTTTGCTGACGCAACCCCCACTGGTTGGGGCATTGCCACCACCTGTCAGCTCCTTTCCGGGACTTTCG
CTTTCCCCCTCCCTATTGCCACGGCGGAACTCATCGCCGCCTGCCTTGCCCGCTGCTGGACAGGGGCTCG
GCTGTTGGGCACTGACAATTCCGTGGTGTTGTCGGGGAAATCATCGTCCTTTCCTTGGCTGCTCGCCTGT
GTTGCCACCTGGATTCTGCGCGGGACGTCCTTCTGCTACGTCCCTTCGGCCCTCAATCCAGCGGACCTTC
CTTCCCGCGGCCTGCTGCCGGCTCTGCGGCCTCTTCCGCGTCTTCGCCTTCGCCCTCAGACGAGTCGGAT
CTCCCTTTGGGCCGCCTCCCCGCATCGATACCGTCGACCTCGATCGAGACCTAGAAAAACATGGAGCAAT
CACAAGTAGCAATACAGCAGCTACCAATGCTGATTGTGCCTGGCTAGAAGCACAAGAGGAGGAGGAGGTG
GGTTTTCCAGTCACACCTCAGGTACCTTTAAGACCAATGACTTACAAGGCAGCTGTAGATCTTAGCCACT
TTTTAAAAGAAAAGGGGGGACTGGAAGGGCTAATTCACTCCCAACGAAGACAAGATATCCTTGATCTGTG
GATCTACCACACACAAGGCTACTTCCCTGATTGGCAGAACTACACACCAGGGCCAGGGATCAGATATCCA
CTGACCTTTGGATGGTGCTACAAGCTAGTACCAGTTGAGCAAGAGAAGGTAGAAGAAGCCAATGAAGGAG
AGAACACCCGCTTGTTACACCCTGTGAGCCTGCATGGGATGGATGACCCGGAGAGAGAAGTAT
